Addgene plasmid #156557: pD649-HAsp-CD300C-Fc(DAPA)-AviTag-6xHis
Purpose: Mammalian expression of cell-surface protein extracellular domain fused to Fc(DAPA)-Avi-6xHis. Protein is secreted from cells.
Depositing lab: Chris Garcia. Depositing organization: Stanford University. Publication: A Human IgSF Cell-Surface Interactome Reveals a Complex Network of Protein-Protein Interactions. Wojtowicz WM, Vielmetter J, Fernandes RA, Siepe DH, Eastman CL, Chisholm GB, Cox S, Klock H, Anderson PW, Rue SM, Miller JJ, Glaser SM, Bragstad ML, Vance J, Lam AW, Lesley SA, Zinn K, Garcia KC. Cell. 2020 Aug 20;182(4):1027-1043.e17. doi: 10.1016/j.cell.2020.07.025. PubMed 32822567.
Backbone
  Vector backbone: pD649
  Backbone size w/o insert (bp): 6106
  Vector type: Mammalian Expression
Growth in bacteria
  Bacterial resistance: Ampicillin, 100 μg/mL
  Growth temperature: 37°C
  Growth strain: DH5alpha
  Copy number: High Copy
Gene/Insert
  Gene/Insert name: CD300C (alt name: CLM6)
  Species: H. sapiens (human)
  Insert size (bp): 489
  Mutation: Fc region of human IgG contains D265A and P329A mutations (DAPA)
  Entrez Gene: CD300C (a.k.a. CLM-6, CMRF-35, CMRF-35A, CMRF35, CMRF35-A1, CMRF35A, CMRF35A1, IGSF16, LIR)
  Promoter: CMV/SP6
  Tag / fusion protein: Fc(DAPA)-AviTag-6xHis (C terminal on backbone)
  Cloning method: Restriction Enzyme; 5′ cloning site GCGGCCGC (not destroyed); 3′ cloning site GGCGCGCC (not destroyed)
  Sequencing primers: 5′ ATTTAGGTGACACTATAG; 3′ CACGTACCAGTTGAACTTCACC
Resource information
  A portion of this plasmid was derived from a plasmid made by: synthesis by ThermoFisher
Terms and licenses: Academic/Nonprofit Terms; Industry Terms: Not Available to Industry
Depositor comments: Some plasmids in this collection may have an IS4-like element ISVsa5 family transposase upstream of the CMV promoter.
How to cite: pD649-HAsp-CD300C-Fc(DAPA)-AviTag-6xHis was a gift from Chris Garcia (Addgene plasmid # 156557 ; http://n2t.net/addgene:156557 ; RRID:Addgene_156557)
