[The description below was written by a language model from this plasmid's Addgene catalogue record and pLannotate feature annotations shown in this document.]
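Description:
pD649-HAsp-CD300C-Fc(DAPA)-AviTag-6xHis is a mammalian expression plasmid built on the pD649 backbone for producing a secreted, Fc-fused form of the extracellular domain of human CD300C (also known as CLM-6 or CMRF-35A), an immunoglobulin-superfamily cell-surface protein. It is propagated in E. coli as a high-copy plasmid through a ColE1/pUC-type origin and selected with ampicillin via the β-lactamase gene. The annotation also shows an SV40 early promoter/EM7 promoter unit upstream of sequences matching puromycin N-acetyltransferase and a bleomycin-resistance protein, followed by an SV40 poly(A) signal. Both matches are flagged as fragments, and the catalogue entry lists no mammalian selection marker.

The expression cassette is driven by the CMV immediate-early enhancer and promoter, followed by a CMV intron A fragment and an SP6 promoter that could support in vitro transcription and serves as a sequencing primer site. An N-terminal signal peptide ("HAsp" in the name; annotated as an immunoglobulin heavy-chain signal sequence fragment) directs the protein into the secretory pathway. The 489 bp CD300C ectodomain insert sits between retained NotI and AscI sites, in frame with a backbone-encoded human IgG Fc carrying the D265A and P329A (DAPA) substitutions, which are generally used to reduce Fc effector functions. An AviTag for site-specific enzymatic biotinylation and a 6xHis tag for metal-affinity purification follow, and a bGH poly(A) signal ends the transcript.

The construct belongs to a collection used to map human IgSF cell-surface protein interactions. The sequenced record (7,933 nt) is larger than backbone plus insert would suggest. An RNA-OUT feature upstream of the CMV enhancer is consistent with the depositor's note that some plasmids carry an IS4-like transposase insertion there.
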