Features (pLannotate 1.2.2; 21 found; start..end, strand, type, name):
    140..187     -  promoter       EM7 promoter: synthetic bacterial promoter&nbsp
    235..564     -  promoter       SV40 promoter: SV40 enhancer and early promoter
    578..686     -  rep_origin     f1 ori (fragment): f1 bacteriophage origin of replication; arrow indicates direction of (+) strand synthesis
    687..798     -  polyA_signal   bGH poly(A) signal: bovine growth hormone polyadenylation signal
   1013..1870    -  CDS            IGHG4 (fragment) (sequence partly withheld): IGHG4_HUMAN - Experimental evidence at protein level: Swiss-Prot protein existence level 1. Constant region of immunoglobulin heavy chains. Immunoglobulins, also known as antibodies, are membrane-bound or secreted glycoproteins produced by B lymphocytes. In the recognition phase of humoral immunity, the membrane-bound immunoglobulins serve as receptors which, upon binding of a specific antigen, trigger the clonal expansion and differentiation of B lymphocytes into immunoglobulins- secreting plasma cells. Secreted immunoglobulins mediate the effector phase of humoral immunity, which results in
   2303..2340    -  CDS            IgH signal sequence (fragment): signal sequence from the mouse immunoglobulin heavy chain variable region
   2344..2362    -  promoter       SP6 promoter: promoter for bacteriophage SP6 RNA polymerase
   2414..2457    -  intron         CMV intron (fragment): modified intron A from human cytomegalovirus
   2593..2796    -  promoter       CMV promoter: human cytomegalovirus (CMV) immediate early promoter
   2797..3100    -  enhancer       CMV enhancer: human cytomegalovirus immediate early enhancer
   3286..3355    -  ncRNA          RNA-OUT: Accession: RF00240 - RNA-OUT
   4681..4697    -  protein_bind   lac operator: The lac repressor binds to the lac operator to inhibit transcription in E. coli. This inhibition can be relieved by adding lactose or isopropyl-β-D-thiogalactopyranoside (IPTG). lac repressor encoded by lacI
   5153..5172    +  CDS            lacZα (fragment): LacZα fragment of β-galactosidase; lacZ fragment
   5197..5214    -  terminator     rrnB T2 terminator (fragment): transcription terminator T2 from the E. coli rrnB gene
   5439..6027    -  rep_origin     ori: high-copy-number ColE1/pMB1/pBR322/pUC origin of replication
   6138..6162    +  CDS            KanR (fragment): aminoglycoside phosphotransferase; aph(3')-Ia; confers resistance to kanamycin
   6192..6288    +  promoter       AmpR promoter (fragment): bla
   6291..7151    +  CDS            AmpR: β-lactamase; bla; confers resistance to ampicillin, carbenicillin, and related antibiotics
   7204..7325    -  polyA_signal   SV40 poly(A) signal: SV40 polyadenylation signal
   7320..7445    -  CDS            ble (fragment): BLE_KLEPN - Experimental evidence at protein level: Swiss-Prot protein existence level 1. Binding protein with a strong affinity to the bleomycin family of antibiotics. Binds to CL990; an antimitotic-antibiotic compound. From Klebsiella pneumoniae.
   7455..121     -  CDS            PuroR (fragment) (across the origin): puromycin N-acetyltransferase; pac from Streptomyces; confers resistance to puromycin
>Addgene plasmid #156557 | pD649-HAsp-CD300C-Fc(DAPA)-AviTag-6xHis | addgene full sequence | sequence record 368849 | Addgene NGS Result
GGTCCGGATCGACGGTGTGGCGCGTGGCGGGGTAGTCGGCGAACGCGGCGGCGAGGGTGCGTACGGCCCT
GGGGACGTCGTCGCGGGTGGCGAGGCGCACCGTGGGCTTGTACTCGGTCATGGTTTAGTTCCTCACCTTG
TCGTATTATACTATGCCGATATACTATGCCGATGATTAATTGTCAACACGTGCTGATCAGATCCGAAAAT
GGATATACAAGCTCCCGGGAGCTTTTTGCAAAAGCCTAGGCCTCCAAAAAAGCCTCCTCACTACTTCTGG
AATAGCTCAGAGGCAGAGGCGGCCTCGGCCTCTGCATAAATAAAAAAAATTAGTCAGCCATGGGGCGGAG
AATGGGCGGAACTGGGCGGAGTTAGGGGCGGGATGGGCGGAGTTAGGGGCGGGACTATGGTTGCTGACTA
ATTGAGATGCATGCTTTGCATACTTCTGCCTGCTGGGGAGCCTGGGGACTTTCCACACCTGGTTGCTGAC
TAATTGAGATGCATGCTTTGCATACTTCTGCCTGCTGGGGAGCCTGGGGACTTTCCACACCCTAACTGAC
ACACATTCCACAGAATTAATTCGCGTTAAATTTTTGTTAAATCAGCTCATTTTTTAACCAATAGGCCGAA
ATCGGCAAAATCCCTTATAAATCAAAAGAATAGACCGAGATAGGGTTGAGTGTTGTGATGCAATTTCCTC
ATTTTATTAGGAAAGGACAGTGGGAGTGGCACCTTCCAGGGTCAAGGAAGGCACGGGGGAGGGGCAAACA
ACAGATGGCTGGCAACTAGAAGGCACAGTCGAGGCTGATTTTCTCTATCTATTTATTTTACTACTCAAGA
CTATCTTGCAAAGTAGAAGAACCCTGTCTGCAGTATGACGACCGTGTATACCCGATTGGCTTACCGGGTA
ACGCGTTGTGCCAGTGACTACAGGCCGGCCTTAGTGGTGATGGTGGTGGTGTTCATGCCACTCAATCTTC
TGAGCCTCGAAAATATCATTAAGACCGCTGCCGCCGGGGCTCAGGCTCAGGGACTTCTGGGTGTAGTGGT
TGTGCAGGGCCTCGTGCATCACGCTGCAGCTGAACACGTTGCCCTGCTGCCACCTGGACTTGTCCACGGT
CAGCTTGCTGTACAGGAAGAAGCTGCCGTCGCTGTCCAGCACTGGGGGGGTGGTCTTGTAGTTGTTCTCG
GGCTGGCCGTTGCTCTCCCACTCCACGGCGATATCGCTGGGGTAGAAGCCCTTCACCAGACAGGTCAGGG
ACACCTGGTTCTTGGTCATCTCCTCCCGGCTGGGGGGCAGGGTGTACACCTGGGGCTCCCGTGGCTGGCC
CTTGGCCTTGCTGATTGTCTTTTCGATTGGGGCAGCCAGGGCCTTGTTGGAGACTTTGCACTTGTATTCT
TTGCCGTTCAGCCAGTCCTGGTGCAGCACGGTCAGCACGGACACCACCCTGTAGGTGCTGTTGTACTGCT
CCTCTCTGGGCTTGGTCTTGGCGTTGTGCACCTCCACGCCGTCCACGTACCAGTTGAACTTCACCTCTGG
GTCCTCGTGGGACACGGCCACCACCACGCAGGTCACCTCGGGGGTCCTGCTGATCATCAGGGTGTCCTTG
GGCTTGGGGGGGAACAGGAACACGGAAGGCCCTCCCAGCAGTTCTGGAGCTGGGCAGGGGGGGCAGGTGT
GGGTCTTGTCGCCGCCCGGCGCGCCTCGGACGTTGCTGAACAGGCTGCCAGGATGTGGAGAAGGTTCGGG
GCTATCCTTTCTGGTCACGCTGGGCCATGTGTGCACAGGCAGCTTTGTAGGTGGGCCAGATGTGCCCATG
CTAGACTGTGGAGAGCTGGC
[339 nt withheld, positions 1841-2179]
CAGGGGAAAATATCCGGCGGCCGCAGCGAACACCAGGCAGAAGATGTAGCTCAGGGCAATGATGGTCTTC
ATGGTGGCGCTAGCAGGCGCGTTTTCGATAGAACCGAGGTGCAGTTGGACCTGGGAGTGGACACCTGTGG
AGAGAAAGGCAAAGTGGATGTTATTCTATAGTGTCACCTAAATCGTATGTGTATGATACATAAGGTTATG
TATTAATTGTAGCCGCGTTCTAACGAAGCCAAGGGGGTGGGCCTATAGACTCTATAGGCGGTACTTACGT
CACTCTTGGCACGGGGAATCCGCGTTCCAATGCACCGTTCCCGGCCGCGGAGGCTGGATCGGTCCCGGTG
TCTTCTATGGAGGTCAAAACAGCGTGGATGGCGTCTCCAGGCGATCTGACGGTTCACTAAACGAGCTCTG
CTTATATAGACCTCCCACCGTACACGCCTACCGCCCATTTGCGTCAATGGGGCGGAGTTGTTACGACATT
TTGGAAAGTCCCGTTGATTTTGGTGCCAAAACAAACTCCCATTGACGTCAATGGGGTGGAGACTTGGAAA
TCCCCGTGAGTCAAACCGCTATCCACGCCCATTGATGTACTGCCAAAACCGCATCACCATGGTAATAGCG
ATGACTAATACGTAGATGTACTGCCAAGTAGGAAAGTCCCATAAGGTCATGTACTGGGCATAATGCCAGG
CGGGCCATTTACCGTCATTGACGTCAATAGGGGGCGTACTTGGCATATGATACACTTGATGTACTGCCAA
GTGGGCAGTTTACCGTAAATACTCCACCCATTGACGTCAATGGAAAGTCCCTATTGGCGTTACTATGGGA
ACATACGTCATTATTGACGTCAATGGGCGGGGGTCGTTGGGCGGTCAGCCAGGCGGGCCATTTACCGTAA
GTTATGTAACGCGGAACTCCATATATGGGCTATGAACTAATGACCCCGTAATTGATTACTATTAATAACT
AGTCAATAATCAATGCCAACATGGCGGTCATATTGGACATGAGCCAATATAAATGTACATATTATGATAT
AGATACAACGTACTGATGAATCCCCTAATGATTTTGGTAAAAATCATTAAGTTAAGGTGGATACACATCT
TGTCATATGATCAAATGGTTTCGCGAAAAATCAATAATCAGACAACAAGATGTGCGAACTCGATATTTTA
CACGACTCTCTTTACCAATTCTGCCCCGAATTACACTTAAAACGACTCAACAGCTTAACGTTGGCTTGCC
ACGCATTACTTGACTGTAAAACTCTCACTCTTACCGAACTTGGCCGTAACCTGCCAACCAAAGCGAGAAC
AAAACATAACATCAAACGAATCGACCGATTGTTAGGTAATCGTCACCTCCACAAAGAGCGACTCGCTGTA
TACCGTTGGCATGCTAGCTTTATCTGTTCGGGCAATACGATGCCCATTGTACTTGTTGACTGGTCTGATA
TTCGTGAGCAAAAACGACTTATGGTATTGCGAGCTTCAGTCGCACTACACGGTCGTTCTGTTACTCTTTA
TGAGAAAGCGTTCCCGCTTTCAGAGCAATGTTCAAAGAAAGCTCATGACCAATTTCTAGCCGACCTTGCG
AGCATTCTACCGAGTAACACCACACCGCTCATTGTCAGTGATGCTGGCTTTAAAGTGCCATGGTATAAAT
CCGTTGAGAAGCTGGGTTGGTACTGGTTAAGTCGAGTAAGAGGAAAAGTACAATATGCAGACCTAGGAGC
GGAAAACTGGAAACCTATCAGCAACTTACATGATATGTCATCTAGTCACTCAAAGACTTTAGGCTATAAG
AGGCTGACTAAAAGCAATCCAATCTCATGCCAAATTCTATTGTATAAATCTCGCTCTAAAGGCCGAAAAA
ATCAGCGCTCGACACGGACTCATTGTCACCACCCGTCACCTAAAATCTACTCAGCGTCGGCAAAGGAGCC
ATGGGTTCTAGCAACTAACTTACCTGTTGAAATTCGAACACCCAAACAACTTGTTAATATCTATTCGAAG
CGAATGCAGATTGAAGAAACCTTCCGAGACTTGAAAAGTCCTGCCTACGGACTAGGCCTACGCCATAGCC
GAACGAGCAGCTCAGAGCGTTTTGATATCATGCTGCTAATCGCCCTGATGCTTCAACTAACATGTTGGCT
TGCGGGCGTTCATGCTCAGAAACAAGGTTGGGACAAGCACTTCCAGGCTAACACAGTCAGAAATCGAAAC
GTACTCTCAACAGTTCGCTTAGGCATGGAAGTTTTGCGGCATTCTGGCTACACAATAACAAGGGAAGACT
TACTCGTGGCTGCAACCCTACTAGCTCAAAATTTATTCACACATGGTTACGCTTTGGGGAAATTATGAGG
GGATCTCTCAGTACAACGTATGCAATGGCCAATAGCCAATATTGATTTATGCTATATAACCAATGAATAA
TATGGCTAATGGCCAATATTGAGTCAACGCCACTGTGCATGAAGCTCGTAATTGTTATCCGCTCACAATT
AAGGGCGACACAAAATTTATTCTAAATGATAATAAATACTGATAACATCTTATAGTTTGTATTATATTTT
GTATTATCGTTGACATGTATAATTTTGATATCAAAAACTGATTTTCCCTTTATTATTTTCGAGATTTATT
TTCTTAATTCTCTTTAACAAACTAGAAATATTGTATATACAAAAAATCATAAATAATAGATGAATAGTTT
AATTATAGGTGTTCATCAATCGAAAAAGCAACGTATCTTATTTAAAGTGCGTTGCTTTTTTCTCATTTAT
AAGGTTAAATAATTCTCATATATCAAGCAAAGTGACAGGCGCCCTTAAATATTCTGACAAATGCTCTTTC
CCTAAACTCCCCCCATAAAAAAACCCGCCGAAGCGGGTTTTTACGTTATTTGCGGATTAACGATTACTCG
TTATCAGAACCGCCCAGGGGGCCCGAGCTTAAGACTGGCCGTCGTTTTACAACACAGAAAGAGTTTGTAG
AAACGCAAAAAGGCCATCCGTCAGGGGCCTTCTGCTTAGTTTGATGCCTGGCAGTTCCCTACTCTCGCCT
TCCGCTTCCTCGCTCACTGACTCGCTGCGCTCGGTCGTTCGGCTGCGGCGAGCGGTATCAGCTCACTCAA
AGGCGGTAATACGGTTATCCACAGAATCAGGGGATAACGCAGGAAAGAACATGTGAGCAAAAGGCCAGCA
AAAGGCCAGGAACCGTAAAAAGGCCGCGTTGCTGGCGTTTTTCCATAGGCTCCGCCCCCCTGACGAGCAT
CACAAAAATCGACGCTCAAGTCAGAGGTGGCGAAACCCGACAGGACTATAAAGATACCAGGCGTTTCCCC
CTGGAAGCTCCCTCGTGCGCTCTCCTGTTCCGACCCTGCCGCTTACCGGATACCTGTCCGCCTTTCTCCC
TTCGGGAAGCGTGGCGCTTTCTCATAGCTCACGCTGTAGGTATCTCAGTTCGGTGTAGGTCGTTCGCTCC
AAGCTGGGCTGTGTGCACGAACCCCCCGTTCAGCCCGACCGCTGCGCCTTATCCGGTAACTATCGTCTTG
AGTCCAACCCGGTAAGACACGACTTATCGCCACTGGCAGCAGCCACTGGTAACAGGATTAGCAGAGCGAG
GTATGTAGGCGGTGCTACAGAGTTCTTGAAGTGGTGGGCTAACTACGGCTACACTAGAAGAACAGTATTT
GGTATCTGCGCTCTGCTGAAGCCAGTTACCTTCGGAAAAAGAGTTGGTAGCTCTTGATCCGGCAAACAAA
CCACCGCTGGTAGCGGTGGTTTTTTTGTTTGCAAGCAGCAGATTACGCGCAGAAAAAAAGGATCTCAAGA
AGATCCTTTGATCTTTTCTACGGGGTCTGACGCTCAGTGGAACGACGCGCGCGTAACTCACGTTAAGGGA
TTTTGGTCATGAGCAAGGGGTGTTATGAGCCATATTCAGGTATAAATGGGCTCGCGATAATGTTCAGAAT
TGGTTAATTGGTTGTAACACTGACCCCTATTTGTTTATTTTTCTAAATACATTCAAATATGTATCCGCTC
ATGAGACAATAACCCTGATAAATGCTTCAATAATATTGAAAAAGGAAGAATATGAGTATTCAACATTTCC
GTGTCGCCCTTATTCCCTTTTTTGCGGCATTTTGCCTTCCTGTTTTTGCTCACCCAGAAACGCTGGTGAA
AGTAAAAGATGCTGAAGATCAGTTGGGTGCACGAGTGGGTTACATCGAACTGGATCTCAACAGCGGTAAG
ATCCTTGAGAGTTTTCGCCCCGAAGAACGTTTTCCAATGATGAGCACTTTTAAAGTTCTGCTATGTGGCG
CGGTATTATCCCGTATTGACGCCGGGCAAGAGCAACTCGGTCGCCGCATACACTATTCTCAGAATGACTT
GGTTGAGTACTCACCAGTCACAGAAAAGCATCTTACGGATGGCATGACAGTAAGAGAATTATGCAGTGCT
GCCATAACCATGAGTGATAACACTGCGGCCAACTTACTTCTGACAACGATCGGAGGACCGAAGGAGCTAA
CCGCTTTTTTGCACAACATGGGGGATCATGTAACTCGCCTTGATCGTTGGGAACCGGAGCTGAATGAAGC
CATACCAAACGACGAGCGTGACACCACGATGCCTGTAGCGATGGCAACAACGTTGCGCAAACTATTAACT
GGCGAACTACTTACTCTAGCTTCCCGGCAACAATTAATAGACTGGATGGAGGCGGATAAAGTTGCAGGAC
CACTTCTGCGCTCGGCCCTTCCGGCTGGCTGGTTTATTGCTGATAAATCCGGAGCCGGTGAGCGTGGTTC
TCGCGGTATCATCGCAGCGCTGGGGCCAGATGGTAAGCCCTCCCGTATCGTAGTTATCTACACGACGGGG
AGTCAGGCAACTATGGATGAACGAAATAGACAGATCGCTGAGATAGGTGCCTCACTGATTAAGCATTGGT
AATGACCATGATTACGCCAAGCTCTAGCTAGAGGTCGACGGTATACAGACATGATAAGATACATTGATGA
GTTTGGACAAACCACAACTAGAATGCAGTGAAAAAAATGCTTTATTTGTGAAATTTGTGATGCTATTGCT
TTATTTGTAACCATTATAAGCTGCAATAAACAAGTTGGGGTGGGCGAAGAACTCCAGCATGAGATCCCCG
CGCTGGAGGATCATCCAGCCGGCGTCCCGGAAAACGATTCCGAAGCCCAACCTTTCATAGAAGGCGGCGG
TGGAATCGAAATCTCGTAGCACGTGTCAGGCACCGGGCTTGCGGGTCATGCACCAGGTGCGCGGTCCTTC
GGGCACCTCGACGTCGGCGGTGACGGTGAAGCCGAGCCGCTCGTAGAAGGGGAGGTTGCGGGGCGCGGAT
GTCTCCAGGAAGGCGGGCACCCCGGCGCGCTCGGCCGCCTCCACTCCGGGGAGCACGACGGCGCTGCCCA
GACCCTTGCCCTGGTGGTCGGGCGAGACGCCGACGGTGGCCAGGAACCACGCGGGCTCCTTGGGCCGGTG
CGGCGCCAGGAGGCCTTCCATCTGTTGCTGCGCGGCCAGCCGGGAACCGCTCAACTCGGCCATGCGCGGG
CCGATCTCGGCGAACACCGCCCCCGCTTCGACGCTCTCCGGCGTGGTCCAGACCGCCACCGCGGCGCCGT
CGTCCGCGACCCACACCTTGCCGATGTCGAGCCCGACGCGCGTGAGGAAGAGTTCTTGCAGCTCGGTGAC
CCGCTCGATGTGGC
