>Addgene plasmid #156557 | pD649-HAsp-CD300C-Fc(DAPA)-AviTag-6xHis | depositor partial sequence | sequence record 302224 | insert (extracellular domain)
GGATATTTTCCCCTG
[339 nt withheld, positions 16-354]
GCCAGCTCTCCACAGTCTAGCATGGGCACATCTGGCCCACCTACAAAGCTGCCTGTGCACACATGGCCCA
GCGTGACCAGAAAGGATAGCCCCGAACCTTCTCCACATCCTGGCAGCCTGTTCAGCAACGTCCGA
